>Addgene plasmid #45710 | pBp-FGFR2c-T787K | addgene partial sequence | sequence record 65226 | pBABE3 5'-ACCCTAACTGACACACATTCC-3'
CTGGCGAATTCCTACATCACCACTTTGTACAAGAAAGCTGGGTTCTATGTTTTAACACTGCCGTTTATGT
GTGGATACTGAGGAAGGCATGGTTCGTAAGGCATGGGGTCTGGAGAAAAAACAGAATCATCTCCTGAAGA
ACAAGAACTTCTTTTGTCAGGGTAACTAGGTGAATACTGTTCGAGAGGTTGGCTGAGGTCCAAGTATTCC
TCATTGGTTGTGAGAGTGAGAATTCGATCCAAGTCTTCTACCAACTGCTTGAACGTTGGTCTCTGGGAGG
GCACTGCATGCCAACAGTCCCTCATCATCATGTACAGTTCGTTGGTGCAGTTGGCTGGCTTATCCATTCT
GTGTCCTTCCTTCAGCAGCTTAAAAAGTTCCTCCACGGGAATCCCTGGGTAGGGCGAGCCCCCTAAAGTG
AAGATCTCCCACATTAACACCCCGAAGGACCAGACATCACTCTGATGAGTGTATACTCTATCAAACAGGG
CTTCTGGAGCCATCCACTTGACTGGAAGCCGCCCATTGGTGGTCTTTTTGTAATAGTCTATATTGTTGAT
ATCTCTGGCGAGTCCAAAGTCTGCTATTTTCATCACATTGTTTTCTGTTACCAAAACATTTCTGGCTGCT
AAATCTCGATGAATACATTTTTGGGAAGCCAAGTACTCCATGCCTCTGGCCAGCTGGTAGGTGCATGACA
CCAAGTCCTTGAAGGTCATCTGCTCCTCAGGAACACGGTTAATGTCATAGGAGTACTCCATCCCGGGTGG
CCTCCGGGCTCGGAGGTATTCTCGGAGGTTGCCTTTAGAGGCATACTCAACTATGACATAGAGAGGCCCA
TCCTGTGTGCAGGCTCCAAGAAGATTTATGATATTCTTGTGTTTCCCAATCATCTTCATCATCTCCATCT
CTGAC
