>Addgene plasmid #45710 | pBp-FGFR2c-T787K | addgene partial sequence | sequence record 65862 | hFGFR2-F1
GGCCCATCCTCCAAGCCGGACTGCCGGCAAATGCCTCCACAGTGGTCGGAGGAGACGTAGAGTTTGTCTG
CAAGGTTTACAGTGATGCCCAGCCCCACATCCAGTGGATCAAGCACGTGGAAAAGAACGGCAGTAAATAC
GGGCCCGACGGGCTGCCCTACCTCAAGGTTCTCAAGGCCGCCGGTGTTAACACCACGGACAAAGAGATTG
AGGTTCTCTATATTCGGAATGTAACTTTTGAGGACGCTGGGGAATATACGTGCTTGGCGGGTAATTCTAT
TGGGATATCCTTTCACTCTGCATGGTTGACAGTTCTGCCAGCGCCTGGAAGAGAAAAGGAGATTACAGCT
TCCCCAGACTACCTGGAGATAGCCATTTACTGCATAGGGGTCTTCTTAATCGCCTGTATGGTGGTAACAG
TCATCCTGTGCCGAATGAAGAACACGACCAAGAAGCCAGACTTCAGCAGCCAGCCGGCTGTGCACAAGCT
GACCAAACGTATCCCCCTGCGGAGACAGGTAACAGTTTCGGCTGAGTCCAGCTCCTCCATGAACTCCAAC
ACCCCGCTGGTGAGGATAACAACACGCCTCTCTTCAACGGCAGACACCCCCATGCTGGCAGGGGTCTCCG
AGTATGAACTTCCAGAGGACCCAAAATGGGAGTTTCCAAGAGATAAGCTGACACTGGGCAAGCCCCTGGG
AGAAGGTTGCTTTGGGCAAGTGGTCATGGCGGAAGCAGTGGGAATTGACAAAGACAAGCCCAAGGAGGCG
GTCACCGTGGCCGTGAAGATGTTGAAAGATGATGCCACAGAGAAAGACCTTTCTGATCTGGTGTCAGAGA
TGGAGATGATGAAGATGATTGGGAAACACAAGAATATCATAAATCTTCTTGGAGCCTGCACACAGGATGG
GCCTCTCTATGTCATAGTTGAGTATGCCTCTAAAGGCAACCTCCGAGAATACCTCCGAGCCCGGAGGCCA
CCCGGGATGGAGTACTCCTATGACATTAACCGTGTTCCTGAGGAGCAGATGACCTTCAAGGACTTGG
