[The description below was written by a language model from this plasmid's Addgene catalogue record.]
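Description:
pBp-FGFR2c-T787K is a retroviral mammalian expression plasmid built on a Gateway-adapted pBabe-puro backbone (about 5.5 kb), with a total size of roughly 7.9 kb. It is propagated in E. coli under ampicillin selection, and cells that have taken up the construct can be selected with puromycin. No feature table accompanies the record, so individual elements such as the promoter driving the insert, the bacterial origin and the arrangement of the puromycin cassette are not stated. pBabe-type vectors are generally Moloney murine leukemia virus-based designs in which the long terminal repeats and a packaging signal allow the transcript to be packaged into retroviral particles in a suitable packaging cell line, giving stable integration into target cells.

The payload is an approximately 2.4 kb human FGFR2 coding sequence in the IIIc splice isoform, the "c" form of the fibroblast growth factor receptor 2 tyrosine kinase, carrying the point mutation T787K. The insert was introduced by Gateway recombination, so recombination-derived sequences flank the open reading frame. No epitope tags or reporters are recorded.

The associated publication concerns inhibitor-sensitive FGFR2 and FGFR3 mutations found in lung squamous cell carcinoma. This suggests that the plasmid serves to stably express this FGFR2 variant in mammalian cells by retroviral transduction, for functional characterisation of the mutation and assessment of its sensitivity to FGFR inhibitors. The record does not describe the specific assays or the functional consequence of T787K.
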