Addgene plasmid #45710: pBp-FGFR2c-T787K
Depositing lab: Matthew Meyerson. Depositing organization: Dana-Farber Cancer Institute. Publication: Inhibitor-sensitive FGFR2 and FGFR3 mutations in lung squamous cell carcinoma. Liao RG, Jung J, Tchaicha JH, Wilkerson MD, Sivachenko A, Beauchamp EM, Liu Q, Pugh TJ, Pedamallu CS, Hayes DN, Gray NS, Getz G, Wong KK, Haddad RI, Meyerson M, Hammerman PS. Cancer Res. 2013 Jun 20. 10.1158/0008-5472.CAN-12-3950 PubMed 23786770.
Backbone
  Vector backbone: pBabe puro Gateway
  Backbone size w/o insert (bp): 5500
  Total vector size (bp): 7900
  Modifications to backbone: Gateway cloning sequences flank region with gene insert for use with the Gateway system reagents.
  Vector type: Mammalian Expression, Retroviral
  Selectable markers: Puromycin
Growth in bacteria
  Bacterial resistance: Ampicillin, 100 μg/mL
  Growth temperature: 30°C
  Growth strain: DH5alpha
  Copy number: Unknown
Gene/Insert
  Gene/Insert name: FGFR2 IIIc
  Species: H. sapiens (human)
  Insert size (bp): 2400
  Mutation: T787K
  Entrez Gene: FGFR2 (a.k.a. BBDS, BEK, BFR-1, CD332, CEK3, CFD1, ECT1, JWS, K-SAM, KGFR, TK14, TK25)
  Cloning method: Gateway Cloning
  Sequencing primers: 5′ Gateway reagents; 3′ Gateway reagents
Terms and licenses: Academic/Nonprofit Terms; Industry Terms: Not Available to Industry
How to cite: pBp-FGFR2c-T787K was a gift from Matthew Meyerson (Addgene plasmid # 45710 ; http://n2t.net/addgene:45710 ; RRID:Addgene_45710)
